>Addgene plasmid #32620 | TRbeta shRNA #1 | addgene partial sequence | sequence record 57509 | pBR322ori-F 5'-GGGAAACGCCTGGTATCTTT-3'
TCTGACTTGAGCGTCGATTTTTGTGATGCTCGTCAGGGGGGCGGAGCCTATGGAAAAACGCCAGCAACGC
GGCCTTTTTACGGTTCCTGGCCTTTTGCTGGCCTTTTGCTCACATGTTCTTTCCTGCGTTATCCCCTGAT
TCTGTGGATAACCGTATTACCGCCTTTGAGTGAGCTGATACCGCTCGCCGCAGCCGAACGACCGAGCGCA
GCGAGTCAGTGAGCGAGGAAGCGGAAGAGCGCCCAATACGCAAACCGCCTCTCCCCGCGCGTTGGCCGAT
TCATTAATGCAGCGGATCCATCGATAAAAAAGCTTACCGTGCTGACAACCGCATGCGGAACCAGCGCAAG
GCATCTTCGGATCTTCACAGCACGCGTAAGAGGGGAAGAAAGCTTCTAACCCCGCTATTCACCACCACTA
GGCAGCAGTTGTATCACTGGATGAAATACATCTGTGGCTTCACTATTTCATCCAGTGATACAACTGTCGC
TCAGCAGCACCTCTCCGGAAGGCATCTTCTCCAGCTAGCGAAGCTGCCCCGAGCCGGGACGCACTTTATG
GTACCTAGTATATGTGCTGCCGAAGCGAGCACGGACTAAGAGCATCGAGACTGCGGTATTTAAAGGCTCA
TCCTGCAAGTTCTTTTAGAACACAGTGACTGTTCCGTTTCTTCCCACCAAAAGGCTCCGCTTAATAGCAC
ATCTTGTTAACTCTT
