>Addgene plasmid #32620 | TRbeta shRNA #1 | addgene partial sequence | sequence record 57511 | pCAGGS5 5'-ggttcggcttctggcgtgtgacc-3'
TGCCTTCTTCTTTTTCCTACAGCTCCTGGGCAACGTGCTGGTTATTGTGCTGTCTCATCATTTTGGCAAA
GAATTGATCCGATGGCCTCCTCCGAGGACGTCATCAAGGAGTTCATGCGCTTCAAGGTGCGCATGGAGGG
CTCCGTGAACGGCCACGAGTTCGAGATCGAGGGCGAGGGCGAGGGCCGCCCCTACGAGGGCACCCAGACC
GCCAAGCTGAAGGTGACCAAGGGCGGCCCCCTGCCCTTCGCCTGGGACATCCTGTCCCCTCAGTTCCAGT
ACGGCTCCAAGGCCTACGTGAAGCACCCCGCCGACATCCCCGACTACTTGAAGCTGTCCTTCCCCGAGGG
CTTCAAGTGGGAGCGCGTGATGAACTTCGAGGACGGCGGCGTGGTGACCGTGACCCAGGACTCCTCCCTG
CAGGACGGCGAGTTCATCTACAAGGTGAAGCTGCGCGGCACCAACTTCCCCTCCGACGGCCCCGTAATGC
AGAAGAAGACCATGGGCTGGGAGGCCTCCACCGAGCGGATGTACCCCGAGGACGGCGCCCTGAAGGGCGA
GATCAAGATGAGGCTGAAGCTGAAGGACGGCGGCCACTACGACGCCGAGGTCAAGACCACCTACATGGCC
AAGAAGCCCGTGCAGCTGCCCGGCGCCTACAAGACCGACATCAAGCTGGACATCACCTCCCACAACGAGG
ACTACACCATCGTGGAACAGTACGAGCGCGCCGAGGGCCGCCACTCCACCGGCGCCTAAGAATT
