[The description below was written by a language model from this plasmid's Addgene catalogue record.]
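Description:
TRbeta shRNA #1 is an RNA interference plasmid built on the pRFP RNAiC-1 backbone and designed to knock down chicken (Gallus gallus) thyroid hormone receptor beta, THRB (also known as TR-beta). The insert is a short hairpin targeting sequence directed against the chicken THRB transcript. It was placed into the backbone by restriction cloning between NheI and MluI sites, both of which were retained, so the hairpin cassette can still be excised or exchanged. The "#1" in the name suggests it is one of a set of hairpins against the same gene, though only this one is recorded here. The plasmid is propagated in standard E. coli cloning strains under ampicillin selection. Its copy number is listed as unknown, and the origin of replication is not given.

No feature table accompanies the catalogue entry, so the promoter driving the hairpin, any microRNA-type scaffold around it, and any reporter cassette are not stated. The backbone name suggests that a red fluorescent protein marker is co-expressed to identify transfected cells, but the record does not confirm this. The associated publication concerns thyroid response element activity during retinal development. This fits use of the construct for loss-of-function experiments in developing chick retina, reducing TRbeta levels to test how much the receptor contributes to thyroid hormone-responsive transcription. The delivery method and experimental details are not part of the record. Distribution is limited to academic and nonprofit users.
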