Addgene plasmid #32620: TRbeta shRNA #1
Depositing lab: Connie Cepko. Depositing organization: Harvard Medical School. Publication: Analysis of thyroid response element activity during retinal development. Billings NA, Emerson MM, Cepko CL. PLoS One. 2010 . 5(10):e13739. 10.1371/journal.pone.0013739 PubMed 21060789.
Backbone
  Vector backbone: pRFP RNAiC-1
  Vector type: RNAi
Growth in bacteria
  Bacterial resistance: Ampicillin, 100 μg/mL
  Growth temperature: 37°C
  Growth strain: DH5alpha
  Copy number: Unknown
Gene/Insert
  Gene/Insert name: TRbeta shRNA #1
  gRNA/shRNA sequence: GCAGTTGTATCACTGGATGAAA
  Species: G. gallus (chicken)
  GenBank ID: NM_205447
  Entrez Gene: THRB (a.k.a. CTR BETA 2, TR-BETA)
  Cloning method: Restriction Enzyme; 5′ cloning site NheI (not destroyed); 3′ cloning site MluI (not destroyed)
  Sequencing primers: 5′ Unknown
Terms and licenses: Academic/Nonprofit Terms; Industry Terms: Not Available to Industry
How to cite: TRbeta shRNA #1 was a gift from Connie Cepko (Addgene plasmid # 32620 ; http://n2t.net/addgene:32620 ; RRID:Addgene_32620)
